Addgene plasmid #229603: pAAV-CAG-(n1)StayGold(c4)-P2A-mCherry
Purpose: Expresses (n1)StayGold(c4) and mCherry in mammalian cells
Depositing lab: Kiryl Piatkevich. Depositing organization: Westlake University. Publication: Bright and stable monomeric green fluorescent protein derived from StayGold. Zhang H, Lesnov GD, Subach OM, Zhang W, Kuzmicheva TP, Vlaskina AV, Samygina VR, Chen L, Ye X, Nikolaeva AY, Gabdulkhakov A, Papadaki S, Qin W, Borshchevskiy V, Perfilov MM, Gavrikov AS, Drobizhev M, Mishin AS, Piatkevich KD, Subach FV. Nat Methods. 2024 Apr;21(4):657-665. doi: 10.1038/s41592-024-02203-y. Epub 2024 Feb 26. PubMed 38409224.
Backbone
  Vector backbone: pAAV
  Vector type: Mammalian Expression, AAV
Growth in bacteria
  Bacterial resistance: Ampicillin, 100 μg/mL
  Growth temperature: 37°C
  Growth strain: NEB Stable
  Copy number: High Copy
Gene/Insert
  Gene/Insert name: (n1)StayGold(c4)
  Species: Synthetic
  Cloning method: Ligation Independent Cloning
Terms and licenses: Academic/Nonprofit Terms; Industry Terms: Not Available to Industry
How to cite: pAAV-CAG-(n1)StayGold(c4)-P2A-mCherry was a gift from Kiryl Piatkevich (Addgene plasmid # 229603 ; http://n2t.net/addgene:229603 ; RRID:Addgene_229603)
