[The description below was written by a language model from this plasmid's Addgene catalogue record and pLannotate feature annotations shown in this document.]
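Description:
pAAV-CAG-(n1)StayGold(c4)-P2A-mCherry is an AAV transfer plasmid for mammalian expression that co-produces a green and a red fluorescent protein from one transcript. It is maintained in bacteria through a high-copy ColE1/pUC origin and an ampicillin resistance gene (β-lactamase with its own promoter), and it also carries an f1 phage origin. A recombination-deficient strain is listed as the growth host, consistent with the instability of AAV2 inverted terminal repeats, which flank the expression cassette and allow it to be packaged into recombinant AAV particles.

The payload is driven by the CAG promoter, annotated as a CMV enhancer, a chicken β-actin promoter and chimeric/hybrid intron fragments. Downstream lies the synthetic insert (n1)StayGold(c4), a StayGold green fluorescent protein whose name suggests n1 and c4 N- and C-terminal additions, though the record does not define them. The annotation tool does not recognise this gene. It marks only a short mVenus-like fragment in that region, probably a chance match. By the construct name, a P2A self-cleaving peptide links it to mammalian codon-optimised mCherry, so the two proteins are made separately and in roughly equal amounts. A WPRE and an SV40 polyadenylation signal follow to enhance transcript stability and processing.

The sequencing-derived feature table shows a duplicated block, with a second ITR fragment, CMV enhancer and partial β-actin promoter upstream of the complete cassette. This may reflect a rearrangement or an assembly artefact, and the record does not explain it. The plasmid is suited to direct transfection or AAV production, with mCherry serving as an expression reference when assessing the brightness or photostability of the green protein.
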