Features (pLannotate 1.2.2; 22 found; start..end, strand, type, name):
      2..123     -  polyA_signal   SV40 poly(A) signal: SV40 polyadenylation signal
    146..214     -  CDS            large T antigen (fragment): large T antigen from SV40 (simian virus 40)
    285..342     +  repeat_region  AAV2 ITR (fragment): inverted terminal repeat of adeno-associated virus serotype 2 inverted
    502..1090    -  rep_origin     ori: high-copy-number ColE1/pMB1/pBR322/pUC origin of replication
   1261..2121    -  CDS            AmpR: β-lactamase; bla; confers resistance to ampicillin, carbenicillin, and related antibiotics
   2122..2226    -  promoter       AmpR promoter: bla
   2279..2707    -  rep_origin     f1 ori (sequence partly withheld): f1 bacteriophage origin of replication; arrow indicates direction of (+) strand synthesis
   2712..2781    -  CDS            lacZα (fragment): LacZα fragment of β-galactosidase; lacZ fragment
   2776..2908    -  repeat_region  AAV2 ITR (fragment): inverted terminal repeat of adeno-associated virus serotype 2 inverted
   2969..3217    +  enhancer       CMV enhancer (fragment): human cytomegalovirus immediate early enhancer
   3219..3340    +  promoter       chicken β-actin promoter (fragment): contains a 21-bp deletion relative to the standard chicken β-actin promoter
   3348..3369    +  promoter       chicken β-actin promoter (fragment): contains a 21-bp deletion relative to the standard chicken β-actin promoter
   3462..3531    -  CDS            lacZα (fragment): LacZα fragment of β-galactosidase; lacZ fragment
   3526..3658    -  repeat_region  AAV2 ITR (fragment): inverted terminal repeat of adeno-associated virus serotype 2 inverted
   3719..3967    +  enhancer       CMV enhancer (fragment): human cytomegalovirus immediate early enhancer
   3969..4252    +  promoter       chicken β-actin promoter: No description available
   4253..4388    +  intron         hybrid intron (fragment): hybrid between chicken β-actin (CBA) and minute virus of mice (MMV) introns (Gray et al., 2011)
   4477..4607    +  intron         chimeric intron (fragment): chimera between introns from chicken β-actin and rabbit β-globin
   4694..4719    +  CDS            VN155(I152L) (fragment): improved N-terminal fragment of mVenus for use in bimolecular fluorescence complementation (BiFC) (Kodama and Hu, 2010)
   5480..6190    +  CDS            mCherry: monomeric derivative of DsRed fluorescent protein (Shaner et al., 2004) mammalian codon-optimized
   6194..6218    +  misc_feature   MCS (fragment): pBluescript multiple cloning site
   6218..6806    +  misc_feature   WPRE: woodchuck hepatitis virus posttranscriptional regulatory element
>Addgene plasmid #229603 | pAAV-CAG-(n1)StayGold(c4)-P2A-mCherry | addgene full sequence | sequence record 480639 | Addgene NGS Result
ATAAGATACATTGATGAGTTTGGACAAACCACAACTAGAATGCAGTGAAAAAAATGCTTTATTTGTGAAA
TTTGTGATGCTATTGCTTTATTTGTAACCATTATAAGCTGCAATAAACAAGTTAACAACAACAATTGCAT
TCATTTTATGTTTCAGGTTCAGGGGGAGATGTGGGAGGTTTTTTAAAGCAAGTAAAACCTCTACAAATGT
GGTAAAATCGATAAGGATCTTCCTAGAGCATGGCTACGTAGATAAGTAGCATGGCGGGTTAATCATTAAC
TACAAGGAACCCCTAGTGATGGAGTTGGCCACTCCCTCTCTGCGCGCTCGCTCGCTCACTGACTCGCTGC
GCTCGGTCGTTCGGCTGCGGCGAGCGGTATCAGCTCACTCAAAGGCGGTAATACGGTTATCCACAGAATC
AGGGGATAACGCAGGAAAGAACATGTGAGCAAAAGGCCAGCAAAAGGCCAGGAACCGTAAAAAGGCCGCG
TTGCTGGCGTTTTTCCATAGGCTCCGCCCCCCTGACGAGCATCACAAAAATCGACGCTCAAGTCAGAGGT
GGCGAAACCCGACAGGACTATAAAGATACCAGGCGTTTCCCCCTGGAAGCTCCCTCGTGCGCTCTCCTGT
TCCGACCCTGCCGCTTACCGGATACCTGTCCGCCTTTCTCCCTTCGGGAAGCGTGGCGCTTTCTCATAGC
TCACGCTGTAGGTATCTCAGTTCGGTGTAGGTCGTTCGCTCCAAGCTGGGCTGTGTGCACGAACCCCCCG
TTCAGCCCGACCGCTGCGCCTTATCCGGTAACTATCGTCTTGAGTCCAACCCGGTAAGACACGACTTATC
GCCACTGGCAGCAGCCACTGGTAACAGGATTAGCAGAGCGAGGTATGTAGGCGGTGCTACAGAGTTCTTG
AAGTGGTGGCCTAACTACGGCTACACTAGAAGAACAGTATTTGGTATCTGCGCTCTGCTGAAGCCAGTTA
CCTTCGGAAAAAGAGTTGGTAGCTCTTGATCCGGCAAACAAACCACCGCTGGTAGCGGTGGTTTTTTTGT
TTGCAAGCAGCAGATTACGCGCAGAAAAAAAGGATCTCAAGAAGATCCTTTGATCTTTTCTACGGGGTCT
GACGCTCAGTGGAACGAAAACTCACGTTAAGGGATTTTGGTCATGAGATTATCAAAAAGGATCTTCACCT
AGATCCTTTTAAATTAAAAATGAAGTTTTAAATCAATCTAAAGTATATATGAGTAAACTTGGTCTGACAG
TTACCAATGCTTAATCAGTGAGGCACCTATCTCAGCGATCTGTCTATTTCGTTCATCCATAGTTGCCTGA
CTCCCCGTCGTGTAGATAACTACGATACGGGAGGGCTTACCATCTGGCCCCAGTGCTGCAATGATACCGC
GAGACCCACGCTCACCGGCTCCAGATTTATCAGCAATAAACCAGCCAGCCGGAAGGGCCGAGCGCAGAAG
TGGTCCTGCAACTTTATCCGCCTCCATCCAGTCTATTAATTGTTGCCGGGAAGCTAGAGTAAGTAGTTCG
CCAGTTAATAGTTTGCGCAACGTTGTTGCCATTGCTACAGGCATCGTGGTGTCACGCTCGTCGTTTGGTA
TGGCTTCATTCAGCTCCGGTTCCCAACGATCAAGGCGAGTTACATGATCCCCCATGTTGTGCAAAAAAGC
GGTTAGCTCCTTCGGTCCTCCGATCGTTGTCAGAAGTAAGTTGGCCGCAGTGTTATCACTCATGGTTATG
GCAGCACTGCATAATTCTCTTACTGTCATGCCATCCGTAAGATGCTTTTCTGTGACTGGTGAGTACTCAA
CCAAGTCATTCTGAGAATAGTGTATGCGGCGACCGAGTTGCTCTTGCCCGGCGTCAATACGGGATAATAC
CGCGCCACATAGCAGAACTTTAAAAGTGCTCATCATTGGAAAACGTTCTTCGGGGCGAAAACTCTCAAGG
ATCTTACCGCTGTTGAGATCCAGTTCGATGTAACCCACTCGTGCACCCAACTGATCTTCAGCATCTTTTA
CTTTCACCAGCGTTTCTGGGTGAGCAAAAACAGGAAGGCAAAATGCCGCAAAAAAGGGAATAAGGGCGAC
ACGGAAATGTTGAATACTCATACTCTTCCTTTTTCAATATTATTGAAGCATTTATCAGGGTTATTGTCTC
ATGAGCGGATACATATTTGAATGTATTTAGAAAAATAAACAAATAGGGGTTCCGCGCACATTTCCCCGAA
AAGTGCCACCTAAATTGTAAGCGTTAATATTTTGTTAAAATTCGCGTTAAATTTTTGTTAAATCAGCTCA
TTTTTTAACCAATAGGCCGAAATCGGCAAAATCCCTTATAAATCAAAAGAATAGACCGAGATAGGGT
[37 nt withheld, positions 2378-2414]
AAAGAACGTGGACTCCAACGTCAAAGG
[49 nt withheld, positions 2442-2490]
T
[91 nt withheld, positions 2492-2582]
G
[124 nt withheld, positions 2584-2707]
CCCATTCGCCATTCAGGCTGCGCAACTGTTGGGAAGGGCGATCGGTGCGGGCCTCTTCGCTATTACGCCA
GCTGCGCGCTCGCTCGCTCACTGAGGCCGCCCGGGCAAAGCCCGGGCGTCGGGCGACCTTTGGTCGCCCG
GCCTCAGTGAGCGAGCGAGCGCGCAGAGAGGGAGTGGCCAACTCCATCACTAGGGGTTCCTTGTAGTTAA
TGATTAACCCGCCATGCTACTTATCTACGTAGCCATGCTCTAGGAAGAGTACCATTGACGTCAATAATGA
CGTATGTTCCCATAGTAACGCCAATAGGGACTTTCCATTGACGTCAATGGGTGGAGTATTTACGGTAAAC
TGCCCACTTGGCAGTACATCAAGTGTATCATATGCCAAGTACGCCCCCTATTGACGTCAATGACGGTAAA
TGGCCCGCCTGGCATTATGCCCAGTACATGACCTTATGGGACTTTCCTACTTGGCAGTACATCTACGTAT
TAGTCATCGCTATTACCATGGTCGAGGTGAGCCCCACGTTCTGCTTCACTCTCCCCATCTCCCCCCCCTC
CCCACCCCCAATTTTGTATTTATTTATTTTTTAATTATTTTGTGCAGCGATGGGGGCGGGGGGGGGGGGG
GGGGGCGCGCCGGGGGGGGGGGGGGGGGGGGGGGGGGGGGGGGGGGGNNNNNNNNNNTAGCGGTCCCGCT
GCGCGTACCCCCCCCC
[34 nt withheld, positions 3424-3457]
CCCATTCGCCATTCAGGCTGCGCAACTGTTGGGAAGGGCGATCGGTGCGGGCCTCTTCGCTATTACGCCA
GCTGCGCGCTCGCTCGCTCACTGAGGCCGCCCGGGCAAAGCCCGGGCGTCGGGCGACCTTTGGTCGCCCG
GCCTCAGTGAGCGAGCGAGCGCGCAGAGAGGGAGTGGCCAACTCCATCACTAGGGGTTCCTTGTAGTTAA
TGATTAACCCGCCATGCTACTTATCTACGTAGCCATGCTCTAGGAAGAGTACCATTGACGTCAATAATGA
CGTATGTTCCCATAGTAACGCCAATAGGGACTTTCCATTGACGTCAATGGGTGGAGTATTTACGGTAAAC
TGCCCACTTGGCAGTACATCAAGTGTATCATATGCCAAGTACGCCCCCTATTGACGTCAATGACGGTAAA
TGGCCCGCCTGGCATTATGCCCAGTACATGACCTTATGGGACTTTCCTACTTGGCAGTACATCTACGTAT
TAGTCATCGCTATTACCATGGTCGAGGTGAGCCCCACGTTCTGCTTCACTCTCCCCATCTCCCCCCCCTC
CCCACCCCCAATTTTGTATTTATTTATTTTTTAATTATTTTGTGCAGCGATGGGGGCGGGGGGGGGGGGG
GGGGGCGCGCCGGGGGGGGGGGGGGGGGGGGGGGGGGGGGGGCGGGGCGGGGCGAGGCGGAGAGGTGCGG
CGGCAGCCAATCAGAGCGGCGCGCTCCGAAAGTTTCCTTTTATGGCGAGGCGGCGGCGGCGGCGGCCCTA
TAAAAAGCGAAGCGCGCGGCGGGCGGGAGTCGCTGCGCGCTGCCTTCGCCCCGTGCCCCGCTCCGCCGCC
GCCTCGCGCCGCCCGCCCCGGCTCTGACTGACCGCGTTACTCCCACAGGTGAGCGGGCGGGACGGCCCTT
CTCCTCCGGGCTGTAATTAGCGCTTGGTTTAATGACGGCTTGTTTCTTTTCTGTGGCTGCGTGAAAGCCT
TGAGGGGCTCCGGGAGGGCCCTTTGTGCGGGGGGAGCGGCTCGGGGCTGTCCGCGGGGGGACGGCTGCCT
TCGGGGGGGACGGGGCAGGGCGGGGTTCGGCTTCTGGCGTGTGACCGGCGGCTCTAGAGCCTCTGCTAAC
CATGTTCATGCCTTCTTCTTTTTCCTACAGCTCCTGGGCAACGTGCTGGTTATTGTGCTGTCTCATCATT
TTGGCAAAGAATTGGATCCGGTACCGCCACCATGGCTAGTACAGGGGAGGAGCTGTTCACCGGGGTGGTG
CCATTTAAATTTCAACTTAAAGGAACCATCAATGGCAAATCGTTTACCGTTGAAGGCGAAGGTGAAGGAA
ATTCACATGAAGGTTCTCATAAAGGAAAATATGTTTGTACAAGTGGAAAACTACCGATGTCATGGGCAGC
ACTTGGAACATCCTTTGGTTATGGAATGAAATATTATACCAAATATCCTAGTGGACTGAAGAACTGGTTT
CATGAAGTAATGCCTGAAGGCTTTACCTACGATCGTCATATTCAATATAAAGGCGATGGGAGTATCCATG
CAAAACACCAACACTTTATGAAAAATGGGACTTATCACAACATTGTTGAATTTACTGGTCAGGATTTTAA
AGAAAATAGTCCAGTCTTAACTGGAGATATGAATGTCTCATTACCGAATGAAGTTCAACATATACCCAGA
GATGATGGAGTAGAATGCCCAGTGACCTTGCTTTATCCTTTATTATCGGATAAATCAAAATGCGTTGAGG
CTCACCAAAATACAATCTGCAAGCCTCTTCATAATCAACCAGCACCTGATGTCCCATATCACTGGATTCG
TAAACAATACACACAAAGCAAAGATGATACCGAGGAACGTGATCATATTTGTCAATCAGAGACTCTCGAA
GCACACTTACCATGGCACGAGCCTTCTGCTTCTGCCGTGCGACCGGTTCACGTGGGAAGTGGGGCTACAA
ACTTCTCACTGCTGAAACAGGCCGGGGATGTGGAGGAAAACCCAGGACCACACGTGACTAGTATGGTGAG
CAAGGGCGAGGAGGATAACATGGCCATCATCAAGGAGTTCATGCGCTTCAAGGTGCACATGGAGGGCTCC
GTGAACGGCCACGAGTTCGAGATCGAGGGCGAGGGCGAGGGCCGCCCCTACGAGGGCACCCAGACCGCCA
AGCTGAAGGTGACCAAGGGTGGCCCCCTGCCCTTCGCCTGGGACATCCTGTCCCCTCAGTTCATGTACGG
CTCCAAGGCCTACGTGAAGCACCCCGCCGACATCCCCGACTACTTGAAGCTGTCCTTCCCCGAGGGCTTC
AAGTGGGAGCGCGTGATGAACTTCGAGGACGGCGGCGTGGTGACCGTGACCCAGGACTCCTCCCTGCAGG
ACGGCGAGTTCATCTACAAGGTGAAGCTGCGCGGCACCAACTTCCCCTCCGACGGCCCCGTAATGCAGAA
GAAGACCATGGGCTGGGAGGCCTCCTCCGAGCGGATGTACCCCGAGGACGGCGCCCTGAAGGGCGAGATC
AAGCAGAGGCTGAAGCTGAAGGACGGCGGCCACTACGACGCTGAGGTCAAGACCACCTACAAGGCCAAGA
AGCCCGTGCAGCTGCCCGGCGCCTACAACGTCAACATCAAGTTGGACATCACCTCCCACAACGAGGACTA
CACCATCGTGGAACAGTACGAACGCGCCGAGGGCCGCCACTCCACCGGCGGCATGGACGAGCTGTACAAG
TAGTAAGAATTCGATATCAAGCTTATCGATAATCAACCTCTGGATTACAAAATTTGTGAAAGATTGACTG
GTATTCTTAACTATGTTGCTCCTTTTACGCTATGTGGATACGCTGCTTTAATGCCTTTGTATCATGCTAT
TGCTTCCCGTATGGCTTTCATTTTCTCCTCCTTGTATAAATCCTGGTTGCTGTCTCTTTATGAGGAGTTG
TGGCCCGTTGTCAGGCAACGTGGCGTGGTGTGCACTGTGTTTGCTGACGCAACCCCCACTGGTTGGGGCA
TTGCCACCACCTGTCAGCTCCTTTCCGGGACTTTCGCTTTCCCCCTCCCTATTGCCACGGCGGAACTCAT
CGCCGCCTGCCTTGCCCGCTGCTGGACAGGGGCTCGGCTGTTGGGCACTGACAATTCCGTGGTGTTGTCG
GGGAAATCATCGTCCTTTCCTTGGCTGCTCGCCTGTGTTGCCACCTGGATTCTGCGCGGGACGTCCTTCT
GCTACGTCCCTTCGGCCCTCAATCCAGCGGACCTTCCTTCCCGCGGCCTGCTGCCGGCTCTGCGGCCTCT
TCCGCGTCTTCGCCTTCGCCCTCAGACGAGTCGGATCTCCCTTTGGGCCGCCTCCCCGCATCGATACCGT
CGACCCGGGCGGCCGCTTCGAGCAGACATG
